>Addgene plasmid #136645 | pcDNA-TO-HA-SH3BP1 (RNAi-res) | addgene full sequence | sequence record 271748 | Addgene NGS Result
GTGATGCGGTTTTGGCAGTACATCAATGGGCGTGGATAGCGGTTTGACTCACGGGGATTTCCAAGTCTCC
ACCCCATTGACGTCAATGGGAGTTTGTTTTGGCACCAAAATCAACGGGACTTTCCAAAATGTCGTAACAA
CTCCGCCCCATTGACGCAAATGGGCGGTAGGCGTGTACGGTGGGAGGTCTATATAAGCAGAGCTCTCCCT
ATCAGTGATAGAGATCTCCCTATCAGTGATAGAGATCGTCGACGAGCTCGTTTAGTGAACCGTCAGATCG
CCTGGAGACGCCATCCACGCTGTTTTGACCTCCATAGAAGACACCGGGACCGATCCAGCCTCCGGACTCT
AGCGTTTAAACTTAAGCTTGGTACCGAGCTCGGATCCATGCAGGACCTGCCAGGCAACGACAACAGCACC
GCCGGCCTCGAGATGATGAAGAGGCAGCTGCACCGCATGCGGCAGCTGGCCCAGACGGGCAGCTTGGGAC
GCACCCCGGAGACCGCTGAGTTCCTGGGTGAGGACCTGCTGCAGGTAGAACAGCGGCTGGAGCCGGCCAA
GCGGGCAGCCCACAACATCCACAAGCGGCTGCAGGCCTGTCTGCAGGGCCAGAGCGGGGCAGACATGGAC
AAGCGGGTGAAGAAGCTTCCCCTCATGGCTCTGTCCACCACGATGGCTGAGAGCTTCAAGGAGCTGGACC
CTGATTCCAGCATGGGGAAGGCCTTGGAGATGAGCTGTGCCATCCAGAATCAGCTGGCCCGCATCCTGGC
CGAGTTTGAGATGACCCTGGAGAGGGACGTCCTGCAGCCACTCAGCAGGCTGAGTGAGGAGGAGCTGCCA
GCCATCCTCAAACACAAGAAAAGCCTCCAGAAGCTCGTGTCCGACTGGAACACACTCAAGAGCAGGCTCA
GTCAGGCAACCAAGAATTCAGGCAGCAGTCAAGGCCTAGGAGGCAGCCCGGGTAGTCACAGCCATACGAC
CATGGCCAACAAGGTGGAGACGCTGAAGGAGGAGGAGGAGGAGCTGAAGAGGAAAGTGGAGCAATGCAGG
GACGAGTACTTGGCTGACCTGTACCACTTTGTTACCAAGGAGGACTCCTATGCCAACTACTTCATTCGTC
TCCTGGAGATTCAGGCCGATTACCATCGCAGGTCACTGAGCTCGCTGGACACAGCCCTGGCTGAGCTGAG
GGAGAACCACGGCCAAGCAGACCACTCCCCTTCAATGACAGCAACACACTTCCCCAGGGTGTATGGGGTG
TCGCTGGCAACCCACCTGCAAGAGCTGGGCCGGGAGATTGCCCTGCCCATCGAGGCCTGCGTCATGATGC
TGCTTTCTGAGGGCATGAAGGAAGAGGGTCTCTTCCGTCTGGCTGCTGGGGCCTCGGTGCTGAAGCGTCT
CAAGCAGACAATGGCCTCGGACCCCCACAGCCTGGAGGAGTTCTGCTCCGACCCGCACGCTGTGGCAGGT
GCCCTCAAGTCCTATCTGCGGGAGCTGCCAGAGCCTCTGATGACCTTCGACCTCTATGATGACTGGATGA
GGGCAGCCAGCCTGAAGGAGCCAGGGGCCCGGCTGCAGGCCCTCCAAGAGGTGTGCAGCCGCCTACCCCC
CGAGAACCTCAGCAACCTCAGGTACCTGATGAAGTTCCTGGCACGGCTGGCCGAGGAGCAGGAGGTGAAC
AAGATGACACCCAGCAACATCGCCATAGTCCTGGGACCCAACTTGCTGTGGCCACCTGAGAAAGAAGGGG
ACCAGGCCCAGCTGGATGCAGCCTCCGTGTCTTCCATCCAGGTGGTGGGCGTCGTCGAGGCGCTGATCCA
GAGCGCAGACACCCTCTTCCCTGGAGACATCAACTTCAACGTGTCAGGCCTCTTCTCAGCTGTTACCCTC
CAGGACACAGTCAGTGACAGGCTGGCCTCTGAGGAACTTCCGTCCACTGCCGTGCCCACCCCAGCCACCA
CCCCGGCTCCGGCTCCGGCTCCAGCTCCAGCTCCGGCCCCAGCCTTGGCTTCAGCAGCTACCAAGGAAAG
GACAGAGTCTGAGGTGCCTCCCAGACCAGCCTCCCCCAAGGTCACCAGGAGTCCCCCGGAGACAGCTGCC
CCAGTGGAGGACATGGCTCGGAGGACCAAGCGCCCGGCGCCAGCCCGGCCCACCATGCCGCCCCCCCAGG
TCTCCGGCTCCCGCTCCTCCCCTCCAGCCCCGCCCTTGCCCCCTGGCTCTGGCAGCCCTGGGACCCCCCA
AGCCCTGCCCCGACGTCTGGTTGGCAGCAGCCTCCGAGCCCCCACAGTGCCACCCCCGTTACCCCCCACA
CCCCCTCAGCCTGCCCGGCGCCAAAGCCGGCGTTCACCAGCCTCCCCCAGCCCGGCCTCCCCAGGTCCAG
CCTCCCCCAGCCCAGTCTCTTTGAGTAACCCTGCACAGGTGGACCTGGGGGCTGCCACAGCAGAGGGAGG
AGCCCCTGAGGCTATCAGTGGGGTCCCCACTCCCCCAGCTATCCCCCCGCAGCCCCGCCCCAGGAGCCTT
GCCTCAGAGACCAACTGATCTAGAGGGCCCGCGGTTCGAACAAAAACTCATCTCAGAAGAGGATCTGAAT
ATGCATACCGGTCATCATCACCATCACCATTGAGTTTAAACCCGCTGATCAGCCTCGACTGTGCCTTCTA
GTTGCCAGCCATCTGTTGTTTGCCCCTCCCCCGTGCCTTCCTTGACCCTGGAAGGTGCCACTCCCACTGT
CCTTTCCTAATAAAATGAGGAAATTGCATCGCATTGTCTGAGTAGGTGTCATTCTATTCTGGGGGGTGGG
GTGGGGCAGGACAGCAAGGGGGAGGATTGGGAAGACAATAGCAGGCATGCTGGGGATGCGGTGGGCTCTA
TGGCTTCTGAGGCGGAAAGAACCAGCTGGGGCTCTAGGGGGTATCCCC
[124 nt withheld, positions 2919-3042]
C
[91 nt withheld, positions 3044-3134]
A
[49 nt withheld, positions 3136-3184]
CCTTTGACGTTGGAGTCCACGTTCTTT
[37 nt withheld, positions 3212-3248]
ACCCTATCTCGGTCTATTCTTTTGATTTATAAGGGATTTTGCCGATTTCGGCCTATTGGTTAAAAAATGA
GCTGATTTAACAAAAATTTAACGCGAATTAATTCTGTGGAATGTGTGTCAGTTAGGGTGTGGAAAGTCCC
CAGGCTCCCCAGCAGGCAGAAGTATGCAAAGCATGCATCTCAATTAGTCAGCAACCAGGTGTGGAAAGTC
CCCAGGCTCCCCAGCAGGCAGAAGTATGCAAAGCATGCATCTCAATTAGTCAGCAACCATAGTCCCGCCC
CTAACTCCGCCCATCCCGCCCCTAACTCCGCCCAGTTCCGCCCATTCTCCGCCCCATGGCTGACTAATTT
TTTTTATTTATGCAGAGGCCGAGGCCGCCTCTGCCTCTGAGCTATTCCAGAAGTAGTGAGGAGGCTTTTT
TGGAGGCCTAGGCTTTTGCAAAAAGCTCCCGGGAGCTTGTATATCCATTTTCGGATCTGATCAGCACGTG
TTGACAATTAATCATCGGCATAGTATATCGGCATAGTATAATACGACAAGGTGAGGAACTAAACCATGGC
CAAGTTGACCAGTGCCGTTCCGGTGCTCACCGCGCGCGACGTCGCCGGAGCGGTCGAGTTCTGGACCGAC
CGGCTCGGGTTCTCCCGGGACTTCGTGGAGGACGACTTCGCCGGTGTGGTCCGGGACGACGTGACCCTGT
TCATCAGCGCGGTCCAGGACCAGGTGGTGCCGGACAACACCCTGGCCTGGGTGTGGGTGCGCGGCCTGGA
CGAGCTGTACGCCGAGTGGTCGGAGGTCGTGTCCACGAACTTCCGGGACGCCTCCGGGCCGGCCATGACC
GAGATCGGCGAGCAGCCGTGGGGGCGGGAGTTCGCCCTGCGCGACCCGGCCGGCAACTGCGTGCACTTCG
TGGCCGAGGAGCAGGACTGACACGTGCTACGAGATTTCGATTCCACCGCCGCCTTCTATGAAAGGTTGGG
CTTCGGAATCGTTTTCCGGGACGCCGGCTGGATGATCCTCCAGCGCGGGGATCTCATGCTGGAGTTCTTC
GCCCACCCCAACTTGTTTATTGCAGCTTATAATGGTTACAAATAAAGCAATAGCATCACAAATTTCACAA
ATAAAGCATTTTTTTCACTGCATTCTAGTTGTGGTTTGTCCAAACTCATCAATGTATCTTATCATGTCTG
TATACCGTCGACCTCTAGCTAGAGCTTGGCGTAATCATGGTCATAGCTGTTTCCTGTGTGAAATTGTTAT
CCGCTCACAATTCCACACAACATACGAGCCGGAAGCATAAAGTGTAAAGCCTGGGGTGCCTAATGAGTGA
GCTAACTCACATTAATTGCGTTGCGCTCACTGCCCGCTTTCCAGTCGGGAAACCTGTCGTGCCAGCTGCA
TTAATGAATCGGCCAACGCGCGGGGAGAGGCGGTTTGCGTATTGGGCGCTCTTCCGCTTCCTCGCTCACT
GACTCGCTGCGCTCGGTCGTTCGGCTGCGGCGAGCGGTATCAGCTCACTCAAAGGCGGTAATACGGTTAT
CCACAGAATCAGGGGATAACGCAGGAAAGAACATGTGAGCAAAAGGCCAGCAAAAGGCCAGGAACCGTAA
AAAGGCCGCGTTGCTGGCGTTTTTCCATAGGCTCCGCCCCCCTGACGAGCATCACAAAAATCGACGCTCA
AGTCAGAGGTGGCGAAACCCGACAGGACTATAAAGATACCAGGCGTTTCCCCCTGGAAGCTCCCTCGTGC
GCTCTCCTGTTCCGACCCTGCCGCTTACCGGATACCTGTCCGCCTTTCTCCCTTCGGGAAGCGTGGCGCT
TTCTCATAGCTCACGCTGTAGGTATCTCAGTTCGGTGTAGGTCGTTCGCTCCAAGCTGGGCTGTGTGCAC
GAACCCCCCGTTCAGCCCGACCGCTGCGCCTTATCCGGTAACTATCGTCTTGAGTCCAACCCGGTAAGAC
ACGACTTATCGCCACTGGCAGCAGCCACTGGTAACAGGATTAGCAGAGCGAGGTATGTAGGCGGTGCTAC
AGAGTTCTTGAAGTGGTGGCCTAACTACGGCTACACTAGAAGAACAGTATTTGGTATCTGCGCTCTGCTG
AAGCCAGTTACCTTCGGAAAAAGAGTTGGTAGCTCTTGATCCGGCAAACAAACCACCGCTGGTAGCGGTG
GTTTTTTTGTTTGCAAGCAGCAGATTACGCGCAGAAAAAAAGGATCTCAAGAAGATCCTTTGATCTTTTC
TACGGGGTCTGACGCTCAGTGGAACGAAAACTCACGTTAAGGGATTTTGGTCATGAGATTATCAAAAAGG
ATCTTCACCTAGATCCTTTTAAATTAAAAATGAAGTTTTAAATCAATCTAAAGTATATATGAGTAAACTT
GGTCTGACAGTTACCAATGCTTAATCAGTGAGGCACCTATCTCAGCGATCTGTCTATTTCGTTCATCCAT
AGTTGCCTGACTCCCCGTCGTGTAGATAACTACGATACGGGAGGGCTTACCATCTGGCCCCAGTGCTGCA
ATGATACCGCGAGACCCACGCTCACCGGCTCCAGATTTATCAGCAATAAACCAGCCAGCCGGAAGGGCCG
AGCGCAGAAGTGGTCCTGCAACTTTATCCGCCTCCATCCAGTCTATTAATTGTTGCCGGGAAGCTAGAGT
AAGTAGTTCGCCAGTTAATAGTTTGCGCAACGTTGTTGCCATTGCTACAGGCATCGTGGTGTCACGCTCG
TCGTTTGGTATGGCTTCATTCAGCTCCGGTTCCCAACGATCAAGGCGAGTTACATGATCCCCCATGTTGT
GCAAAAAAGCGGTTAGCTCCTTCGGTCCTCCGATCGTTGTCAGAAGTAAGTTGGCCGCAGTGTTATCACT
CATGGTTATGGCAGCACTGCATAATTCTCTTACTGTCATGCCATCCGTAAGATGCTTTTCTGTGACTGGT
GAGTACTCAACCAAGTCATTCTGAGAATAGTGTATGCGGCGACCGAGTTGCTCTTGCCCGGCGTCAATAC
GGGATAATACCGCGCCACATAGCAGAACTTTAAAAGTGCTCATCATTGGAAAACGTTCTTCGGGGCGAAA
ACTCTCAAGGATCTTACCGCTGTTGAGATCCAGTTCGATGTAACCCACTCGTGCACCCAACTGATCTTCA
GCATCTTTTACTTTCACCAGCGTTTCTGGGTGAGCAAAAACAGGAAGGCAAAATGCCGCAAAAAAGGGAA
TAAGGGCGACACGGAAATGTTGAATACTCATACTCTTCCTTTTTCAATATTATTGAAGCATTTATCAGGG
TTATTGTCTCATGAGCGGATACATATTTGAATGTATTTAGAAAAATAAACAAATAGGGGTTCCGCGCACA
TTTCCCCGAAAAGTGCCACCTGACGTCGACGGATCGGGAGATCTCCCGATCCCCTATGGTGCACTCTCAG
TACAATCTGCTCTGATGCCGCATAGTTAAGCCAGTATCTGCTCCCTGCTTGTGTGTTGGAGGTCGCTGAG
TAGTGCGCGAGCAAAATTTAAGCTACAACAAGGCAAGGCTTGACCGACAATTGCATGAAGAATCTGCTTA
GGGTTAGGCGTTTTGCGCTGCTTCGCGATGTACGGGCCAGATATACGCGTTGACATTGATTATTGACTAG
TTATTAATAGTAATCAATTACGGGGTCATTAGTTCATAGCCCATATATGGAGTTCCGCGTTACATAACTT
ACGGTAAATGGCCCGCCTGGCTGACCGCCCAACGACCCCCGCCCATTGACGTCAATAATGACGTATGTTC
CCATAGTAACGCCAATAGGGACTTTCCATTGACGTCAATGGGTGGAGTATTTACGGTAAACTGCCCACTT
GGCAGTACATCAAGTGTATCATATGCCAAGTACGCCCCCTATTGACGTCAATGACGGTAAATGGCCCGCC
TGGCATTATGCCCAGTACATGACCTTATGGGACTTTCCTACTTGGCAGTACATCTACGTATTAGTCATCG
CTATTACCATG
Features (pLannotate 1.2.2; 22 found; start..end, strand, type, name):
      1..204     +  promoter       CMV promoter: human cytomegalovirus (CMV) immediate early promoter
    206..225     +  promoter       PLtetO-1 promoter (fragment): modified phage lambda PL promoter with tet operator sites (Lutz and Bujard, 1997)
    227..246     +  promoter       PLtetO-1 promoter (fragment): modified phage lambda PL promoter with tet operator sites (Lutz and Bujard, 1997)
    254..287     +  promoter       TRE3GV promoter (fragment): 3rd-generation Tet-responsive promoter that can be activated by binding of Tet-On® 3G, optimized for retroviral and lentiviral vectors
    433..2535    +  CDS            SH3BP1: 3BP1_HUMAN - Experimental evidence at protein level: Swiss-Prot protein existence level 1. GTPase activating protein (GAP) which specifically converts GTP-bound Rho-type GTPases including RAC1 and CDC42 in their inactive GDP-bound form. By specifically inactivating RAC1 at the leading edge of migrating cells, it regulates the spatiotemporal organization of cell protrusions which is important for proper cell migration (PubMed:21658605). Also negatively regulates CDC42 in the process of actin remodeling and the formation of epithelial cell junctions (PubMed:22891260). Through its GAP activity to
   2649..2873    +  polyA_signal   bGH poly(A) signal: bovine growth hormone polyadenylation signal
   2877..2898    +  promoter       SV40 promoter (fragment): SV40 enhancer and early promoter
   2919..3347    +  rep_origin     f1 ori (sequence partly withheld): f1 bacteriophage origin of replication; arrow indicates direction of (+) strand synthesis
   3361..3690    +  promoter       SV40 promoter: SV40 enhancer and early promoter
   3738..3785    +  promoter       EM7 promoter: synthetic bacterial promoter&nbsp
   3804..4178    +  CDS            BleoR: antibiotic-binding protein; Sh ble from Streptoalloteichus hindustanus; confers resistance to bleomycin, phleomycin, and Zeocin™
   4188..4313    +  CDS            ble (fragment): BLE_KLEPN - Experimental evidence at protein level: Swiss-Prot protein existence level 1. Binding protein with a strong affinity to the bleomycin family of antibiotics. Binds to CL990; an antimitotic-antibiotic compound. From Klebsiella pneumoniae.
   4308..4429    +  polyA_signal   SV40 poly(A) signal: SV40 polyadenylation signal
   4502..4518    -  protein_bind   lac operator: The lac repressor binds to the lac operator to inhibit transcription in E. coli. This inhibition can be relieved by adding lactose or isopropyl-β-D-thiogalactopyranoside (IPTG). lac repressor encoded by lacI
   4526..4556    -  promoter       lac promoter: promoter for the E. coli lac operon
   4571..4592    -  protein_bind   CAP binding site: CAP binding activates transcription in the presence of cAMP. E. coli catabolite activator protein
   4605..4697    -  CDS            lacI (fragment): lac repressor; lacI; The lac repressor binds to the lac operator to inhibit transcription in E. coli. This inhibition can be relieved by adding lactose or isopropyl-β-D-thiogalactopyranoside (IPTG).
   4880..5468    -  rep_origin     ori: high-copy-number ColE1/pMB1/pBR322/pUC origin of replication
   5639..6499    -  CDS            AmpR: β-lactamase; bla; confers resistance to ampicillin, carbenicillin, and related antibiotics
   6500..6604    -  promoter       AmpR promoter: bla
   6663..6715    -  misc_feature   bom (fragment): basis of mobility region from pBR322
   6870..7249    +  enhancer       CMV enhancer: human cytomegalovirus immediate early enhancer
