[The description below was written by a language model from this plasmid's Addgene catalogue record and pLannotate feature annotations shown in this document.]
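Description:
pcDNA-TO-HA-SH3BP1 (RNAi-res) is a mammalian expression plasmid built on the Invitrogen pcDNA4-TO-mychis backbone and carrying human SH3BP1 (also known as ARHGAP43), a GTPase-activating protein that inactivates Rho-family GTPases such as RAC1 and CDC42. The coding sequence sits downstream of the CMV enhancer/promoter, which in this backbone is followed by tet operator sequences; the annotation software picks these up as short fragments of tet-responsive promoters. This arrangement allows constitutive expression in ordinary cells and tetracycline-regulated expression in cells that supply the Tet repressor. Transcripts terminate at the bGH polyadenylation signal. The record lists an N-terminal HA tag on the insert, although the tag is not called out separately in the feature table, and it does not say whether the backbone's C-terminal myc/His tags are in frame with the insert.

The defining feature is a set of silent-type nucleotide substitutions within the target site of a specific SH3BP1 siRNA, which make the encoded mRNA refractory to that siRNA. This lets the tagged protein be expressed while endogenous SH3BP1 is depleted, as in knockdown-rescue experiments of the kind used to study Cdc42 regulation during epithelial junction formation.

For propagation in E. coli, the plasmid has a ColE1/pUC-type origin and an ampicillin resistance gene; the catalogue entry lists it as low copy even though the annotated origin is of the high-copy type. An f1 origin is also present. An SV40 promoter and a bacterial EM7 promoter drive the Sh ble gene, followed by an SV40 polyadenylation signal, providing Zeocin selection for stable mammalian lines.
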