Addgene plasmid #136645: pcDNA-TO-HA-SH3BP1 (RNAi-res)
Purpose: Expression of SH3BP1 in mammalian cells; resistant to siRNA targeting GAUGACAGCCACCCACUUC
Depositing lab: Maria Balda & Karl Matter. Depositing organization: University College London. Publication: Epithelial junction formation requires confinement of Cdc42 activity by a novel SH3BP1 complex. Elbediwy A, Zihni C, Terry SJ, Clark P, Matter K, Balda MS. J Cell Biol. 2012 Aug 20;198(4):677-93. doi: 10.1083/jcb.201202094. Epub 2012 Aug 13. PubMed 22891260.
Backbone
  Vector backbone: pcDNA4-TO-mychis
  Backbone manufacturer: Invitrogen
  Vector type: Mammalian Expression
Growth in bacteria
  Bacterial resistance: Ampicillin, 100 μg/mL
  Growth temperature: 37°C
  Growth strain: DH5alpha
  Copy number: Low Copy
Gene/Insert
  Gene/Insert name: SH3BP1 (RNAi resistant)
  Species: H. sapiens (human)
  Mutation: GATGACAGCCACCCACTTC changed to AATGACAGCAACACACTTC
  Entrez Gene: SH3BP1 (a.k.a. ARHGAP43)
  Tag / fusion protein: HA (MQDLPGNDNSTAG) (N terminal on insert)
  Cloning method: Restriction Enzyme; 5′ cloning site Unknown (unknown if destroyed)
Terms and licenses: Academic/Nonprofit Terms; Industry Terms: Not Available to Industry
How to cite: pcDNA-TO-HA-SH3BP1 (RNAi-res) was a gift from Maria Balda & Karl Matter (Addgene plasmid # 136645 ; http://n2t.net/addgene:136645 ; RRID:Addgene_136645)
