>Addgene plasmid #136645 | pcDNA-TO-HA-SH3BP1 (RNAi-res) | depositor partial sequence | sequence record 263792 | Insert Sequence
ATGCAGGACCTGCCAGGCAACGACAACAGCACCGCCGGCCTCGAGATGATGAAGAGGCAGCTGCACCGCA
TGCGGCAGCTGGCCCAGACGGGCAGCTTGGGACGCACCCCGGAGACCGCTGAGTTCCTGGGTGAGGACCT
GCTGCAGGTAGAACAGCGGCTGGAGCCGGCCAAGCGGGCAGCCCACAACATCCACAAGCGGCTGCAGGCC
TGTCTGCAGGGCCAGAGCGGGGCAGACATGGACAAGCGGGTGAAGAAGCTTCCCCTCATGGCTCTGTCCA
CCACGATGGCTGAGAGCTTCAAGGAGCTGGACCCTGATTCCAGCATGGGGAAGGCCTTGGAGATGAGCTG
TGCCATCCAGAATCAGCTGGCCCGCATCCTGGCCGAGTTTGAGATGACCCTGGAGAGGGACGTCCTGCAG
CCACTCAGCAGGCTGAGTGAGGAGGAGCTGCCAGCCATCCTCAAACACAAGAAAAGCCTCCAGAAGCTCG
TGTCCGACTGGAACACACTCAAGAGCAGGCTCAGTCAGGCAACCAAGAATTCAGGCAGCAGTCAAGGCCT
AGGAGGCAGCCCGGGTAGTCACAGCCATACGACCATGGCCAACAAGGTGGAGACGCTGAAGGAGGAGGAG
GAGGAGCTGAAGAGGAAAGTGGAGCAATGCAGGGACGAGTACTTGGCTGACCTGTACCACTTTGTTACCA
AGGAGGACTCCTATGCCAACTACTTCATTCGTCTCCTGGAGATTCAGGCCGATTACCATCGCAGGTCACT
GAGCTCGCTGGACACAGCCCTGGCTGAGCTGAGGGAGAACCACGGCCAAGCAGACCACTCCCCTTCAATG
ACAGCAACACACTTCCCCAGGGTGTATGGGGTGTCGCTGGCAACCCACCTGCAAGAGCTGGGCCGGGAGA
TTGCCCTGCCCATCGAGGCCTGCGTCATGATGCTGCTTTCTGAGGGCATGAAGGAAGAGGGTCTCTTCCG
TCTGGCTGCTGGGGCCTCGGTGCTGAAGCGTCTCAAGCAGACAATGGCCTCGGACCCCCACAGCCTGGAG
GAGTTCTGCTCCGACCCGCACGCTGTGGCAGGTGCCCTCAAGTCCTATCTGCGGGAGCTGCCAGAGCCTC
TGATGACCTTCGACCTCTATGATGACTGGATGAGGGCAGCCAGCCTGAAGGAGCCAGGGGCCCGGCTGCA
GGCCCTCCAAGAGGTGTGCAGCCGCCTACCCCCCGAGAACCTCAGCAACCTCAGGTACCTGATGAAGTTC
CTGGCACGGCTGGCCGAGGAGCAGGAGGTGAACAAGATGACACCCAGCAACATCGCCATAGTCCTGGGAC
CCAACTTGCTGTGGCCACCTGAGAAAGAAGGGGACCAGGCCCAGCTGGATGCAGCCTCCGTGTCTTCCAT
CCAGGTGGTGGGCGTCGTCGAGGCGCTGATCCAGAGCGCAGACACCCTCTTCCCTGGAGACATCAACTTC
AACGTGTCAGGCCTCTTCTCAGCTGTTACCCTCCAGGACACAGTCAGTGACAGGCTGGCCTCTGAGGAAC
TTCCGTCCACTGCCGTGCCCACCCCAGCCACCACCCCGGCTCCGGCTCCGGCTCCAGCTCCAGCTCCGGC
CCCAGCCTTGGCTTCAGCAGCTACCAAGGAAAGGACAGAGTCTGAGGTGCCTCCCAGACCAGCCTCCCCC
AAGGTCACCAGGAGTCCCCCGGAGACAGCTGCCCCAGTGGAGGACATGGCTCGGAGGACCAAGCGCCCGG
CGCCAGCCCGGCCCACCATGCCGCCCCCCCAGGTCTCCGGCTCCCGCTCCTCCCCTCCAGCCCCGCCCTT
GCCCCCTGGCTCTGGCAGCCCTGGGACCCCCCAAGCCCTGCCCCGACGTCTGGTTGGCAGCAGCCTCCGA
GCCCCCACAGTGCCACCCCCGTTACCCCCCACACCCCCTCAGCCTGCCCGGCGCCAAAGCCGGCGTTCAC
CAGCCTCCCCCAGCCCGGCCTCCCCAGGTCCAGCCTCCCCCAGCCCAGTCTCTTTGAGTAACCCTGCACA
GGTGGACCTGGGGGCTGCCACAGCAGAGGGAGGAGCCCCTGAGGCTATCAGTGGGGTCCCCACTCCCCCA
GCTATCCCCCCGCAGCCCCGCCCCAGGAGCCTTGCCTCAGAGACCAACTGA
